Addgene plasmid #143566: TFORF2029
Purpose: Lentiviral vector for overexpressing transcription factor ORFs with unique 24-bp barcodes. Barcodes facilitate identification of transcription factors in pooled screens.
Depositing lab: Feng Zhang. Depositing organization: Broad Institute. Publication: A transcription factor atlas of directed differentiation. Joung J, Ma S, Tay T, Geiger-Schuller KR, Kirchgatterer PC, Verdine VK, Guo B, Arias-Garcia MA, Allen WE, Singh A, Kuksenko O, Abudayyeh OO, Gootenberg JS, Fu Z, Macrae RK, Buenrostro JD, Regev A, Zhang F. Cell. 2023 Jan 5;186(1):209-229.e26. doi: 10.1016/j.cell.2022.11.026. PubMed 36608654.
Backbone
  Vector backbone: pLX_TRC317
  Backbone manufacturer: Broad Institute Genetic Perturbation Platform
  Backbone size w/o insert (bp): 8264
  Vector type: Mammalian Expression, Lentiviral
  Selectable markers: Puromycin
Growth in bacteria
  Bacterial resistance: Ampicillin, 100 μg/mL
  Growth temperature: 30°C
  Growth strain: NEB Stable
  Copy number: High Copy
Gene/Insert
  Gene/Insert name: SMARCA5
  Species: H. sapiens (human)
  Insert size (bp): 3260
  Entrez Gene: SMARCA5 (a.k.a. ISWI, SNF2H, WCRF135, hISWI, hSNF2H)
  Promoter: EF1a
  Cloning method: Unknown
  Sequencing primers: 5′ GGGTGGAGACTGAAGTTAGGCCAG; 3′ CACATAGCGTAAAAGGAGCAACATAG
Terms and licenses: Academic/Nonprofit Terms; Industry Terms: Not Available to Industry
Depositor comments: NM_003601,ENST00000283131 . The transcription factor ORF portion of this plasmid was synthesized by Genewiz. Please test multiple small colonies in case of plasmid recombination. To make this collection available in a timely manner, a portion of this collection was not fully sequenced by Addgene. If an Addgene verified full plasmid sequence is not available, please contact us prior to placing an order to request the full sequence.
How to cite: TFORF2029 was a gift from Feng Zhang (Addgene plasmid # 143566 ; http://n2t.net/addgene:143566 ; RRID:Addgene_143566)
