[The description below was written by a language model from this plasmid's Addgene catalogue record and pLannotate feature annotations shown in this document.]
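Description:
TFORF2029 is a third-generation-style, self-inactivating lentiviral expression plasmid built on the pLX_TRC317 backbone and carrying the human SMARCA5 open reading frame (also known as SNF2H or hISWI), an ATP-dependent nucleosome-remodelling helicase. It belongs to a barcoded transcription factor ORF collection: each member carries a unique 24-bp barcode so that the overexpressed factor can be identified by sequencing in pooled screens, for example screens for drivers of directed differentiation. The barcode is not annotated as a feature in the table, so its exact position is not stated. In bacteria the plasmid is maintained through a high-copy ColE1/pUC-type origin and ampicillin resistance (AmpR), and an f1 origin is also present. The depositor notes a risk of recombination, which is typical of LTR-containing plasmids.

The viral genome is transcribed in packaging cells from an RSV promoter fused to a truncated HIV-1 5' LTR, followed by the Ψ packaging signal, a gag fragment and the RRE for Rev-dependent nuclear export. It ends in a ΔU3 3' LTR that inactivates LTR promoter activity after integration, with an SV40 polyadenylation signal downstream. Within this unit, an SV40 promoter/origin region drives puromycin N-acetyltransferase for selection of transduced mammalian cells. A cPPT/CTS element, which aids nuclear import of the provirus, lies between this cassette and the EF-1α promoter, which constitutively expresses the roughly 3.2 kb SMARCA5 coding sequence. A WPRE downstream of the ORF enhances transcript stability and expression. The short hits to U6, small t antigen, lacZα and lacI are residual fragments rather than functional elements. No epitope tag or fluorescent reporter is annotated.
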