Features (pLannotate 1.2.2; 31 found; start..end, strand, type, name):
      5..231     +  promoter       RSV promoter: Rous sarcoma virus enhancer/promoter
    232..412     +  LTR            5' LTR (truncated): truncated 5' long terminal repeat (LTR) from HIV-1
    459..584     +  misc_feature   HIV-1 Ψ: packaging signal of human immunodeficiency virus type 1
    568..931     +  CDS            HIV-1 gag (fragment): gag protein from human immunodeficiency virus 1; gag
   1077..1310    +  misc_feature   RRE: The Rev response element (RRE) of HIV-1 allows for Rev-dependent mRNA export from the nucleus to the cytoplasm.
   1687..1713    +  CDS            Rev (fragment): human immunodeficiency virus 1 (HIV-1) Rev protein; rev; enhances nuclear export of unspliced and incompletely spliced viral mRNAs
   1720..1743    +  promoter       SV40 promoter (fragment): SV40 early promoter
   1744..1815    +  promoter       SV40 promoter (fragment): SV40 enhancer and early promoter
   1839..1974    +  rep_origin     SV40 ori: SV40 origin of replication
   2020..2616    +  CDS            PuroR (fragment): puromycin N-acetyltransferase; pac from Streptomyces; confers resistance to puromycin
   2665..2782    +  misc_feature   cPPT/CTS: central polypurine tract and central termination sequence of HIV-1
   2847..2913    +  CDS            small t antigen (fragment): SV40 (simian virus 40) small t antigen
   2920..4098    +  promoter       EF-1α promoter: strong constitutive promoter for human elongation factor EF-1α
   4115..7270    +  CDS            SMARCA5: SMCA5_HUMAN - Also known as SNF2H, WCRF135. Experimental evidence at protein level: Swiss-Prot protein existence level 1. Helicase that possesses intrinsic ATP-dependent nucleosome- remodeling activity. Complexes containing SMARCA5 are capable of forming ordered nucleosome arrays on chromatin; this may require intact histone H4 tails. Also required for replication of pericentric heterochromatin in S-phase specifically in conjunction with BAZ1A. Probably plays a role in repression of polI dependent transcription of the rDNA locus, through the recruitment of the SIN3/HDAC1 corepressor complex to
   7286..7339    +  promoter       U6 promoter (fragment): RNA polymerase III promoter for human U6 snRNA
   7381..7969    +  misc_feature   WPRE: woodchuck hepatitis virus posttranscriptional regulatory element
   8020..8039    +  misc_feature   cPPT/CTS (fragment): central polypurine tract and central termination sequence of HIV-1
   8041..8274    +  LTR            3' LTR (ΔU3): self-inactivating 3' long terminal repeat (LTR) from HIV-1
   8352..8473    +  polyA_signal   SV40 poly(A) signal: SV40 polyadenylation signal
   8513..8648    +  rep_origin     SV40 ori: SV40 origin of replication
   8669..8687    -  promoter       T7 promoter: promoter for bacteriophage T7 RNA polymerase
   8695..8850    +  CDS            lacZα (fragment): LacZα fragment of β-galactosidase; lacZ fragment
   8855..9283    +  rep_origin     f1 ori (sequence partly withheld): f1 bacteriophage origin of replication; arrow indicates direction of (+) strand synthesis
   9336..9440    +  promoter       AmpR promoter: bla
   9441..10301   +  CDS            AmpR: β-lactamase; bla; confers resistance to ampicillin, carbenicillin, and related antibiotics
  10472..11060   +  rep_origin     ori: high-copy-number ColE1/pMB1/pBR322/pUC origin of replication
  11243..11335   +  CDS            lacI (fragment): lac repressor; lacI; The lac repressor binds to the lac operator to inhibit transcription in E. coli. This inhibition can be relieved by adding lactose or isopropyl-β-D-thiogalactopyranoside (IPTG).
  11348..11369   +  protein_bind   CAP binding site: CAP binding activates transcription in the presence of cAMP. E. coli catabolite activator protein
  11384..11414   +  promoter       lac promoter: promoter for the E. coli lac operon
  11418..11440   +  protein_bind   lac operator (fragment): The lac repressor binds to the lac operator to inhibit transcription in E. coli. This inhibition can be relieved by adding lactose or isopropyl-β-D-thiogalactopyranoside (IPTG). lac repressor encoded by lacI
  11483..11501   +  promoter       T3 promoter: promoter for bacteriophage T3 RNA polymerase
>Addgene plasmid #143566 | TFORF2029 | addgene full sequence | sequence record 462946 | Addgene NGS Result
TTAATGTAGTCTTATGCAATACTCTTGTAGTCTTGCAACATGGTAACGATGAGTTAGCAACATGCCTTAC
AAGGAGAGAAAAAGCACCGTGCATGCCGATTGGTGGAAGTAAGGTGGTACGATCGTGCCTTATTAGGAAG
GCAACAGACGGGTCTGACATGGATTGGACGAACCACTGAATTGCCGCATTGCAGAGATATTGTATTTAAG
TGCCTAGCTCGATACATAAACGGGTCTCTCTGGTTAGACCAGATCTGAGCCTGGGAGCTCTCTGGCTAAC
TAGGGAACCCACTGCTTAAGCCTCAATAAAGCTTGCCTTGAGTGCTTCAAGTAGTGTGTGCCCGTCTGTT
GTGTGACTCTGGTAACTAGAGATCCCTCAGACCCTTTTAGTCAGTGTGGAAAATCTCTAGCAGTGGCGCC
CGAACAGGGACTTGAAAGCGAAAGGGAAACCAGAGGAGCTCTCTCGACGCAGGACTCGGCTTGCTGAAGC
GCGCACGGCAAGAGGCGAGGGGCGGCGACTGGTGAGTACGCCAAAAATTTTGACTAGCGGAGGCTAGAAG
GAGAGAGATGGGTGCGAGAGCGTCAGTATTAAGCGGGGGAGAATTAGATCGCGATGGGAAAAAATTCGGT
TAAGGCCAGGGGGAAAGAAAAAATATAAATTAAAACATATAGTATGGGCAAGCAGGGAGCTAGAACGATT
CGCAGTTAATCCTGGCCTGTTAGAAACATCAGAAGGCTGTAGACAAATACTGGGACAGCTACAACCATCC
CTTCAGACAGGATCAGAAGAACTTAGATCATTATATAATACAGTAGCAACCCTCTATTGTGTGCATCAAA
GGATAGAGATAAAAGACACCAAGGAAGCTTTAGACAAGATAGAGGAAGAGCAAAACAAAAGTAAGACCAC
CGCACAGCAAGCGGCCGCTGATCTTCAGACCTGGAGGAGGAGATATGAGGGACAATTGGAGAAGTGAATT
ATATAAATATAAAGTAGTAAAAATTGAACCATTAGGAGTAGCACCCACCAAGGCAAAGAGAAGAGTGGTG
CAGAGAGAAAAAAGAGCAGTGGGAATAGGAGCTTTGTTCCTTGGGTTCTTGGGAGCAGCAGGAAGCACTA
TGGGCGCAGCGTCAATGACGCTGACGGTACAGGCCAGACAATTATTGTCTGGTATAGTGCAGCAGCAGAA
CAATTTGCTGAGGGCTATTGAGGCGCAACAGCATCTGTTGCAACTCACAGTCTGGGGCATCAAGCAGCTC
CAGGCAAGAATCCTGGCTGTGGAAAGATACCTAAAGGATCAACAGCTCCTGGGGATTTGGGGTTGCTCTG
GAAAACTCATTTGCACCACTGCTGTGCCTTGGAATGCTAGTTGGAGTAATAAATCTCTGGAACAGATTTG
GAATCACACGACCTGGATGGAGTGGGACAGAGAAATTAACAATTACACAAGCTTAATACACTCCTTAATT
GAAGAATCGCAAAACCAGCAAGAAAAGAATGAACAAGAATTATTGGAATTAGATAAATGGGCAAGTTTGT
GGAATTGGTTTAACATAACAAATTGGCTGTGGTATATAAAATTATTCATAATGATAGTAGGAGGCTTGGT
AGGTTTAAGAATAGTTTTTGCTGTACTTTCTATAGTGAATAGAGTTAGGCAGGGATATTCACCATTATCG
TTTCAGACCCACCTCCCAACCCCGAGGGGACCCATGCATTGCATCTCAATTAGTCAGCAACCAGGTGTGG
AAAGTCCCCAGGCTCCCCAGCAGGCAGAAGTATGCAAAGCATGCGTCTCAATTAGTCAGCAACCATAGTC
CCGCCCCTAACTCCGCCCATCCCGCCCCTAACTCCGCCCAGTTCCGCCCATTCTCCGCCCCATGGCTGAC
TAATTTTTTTTATTTATGCAGAGGCCGAGGCCGCCTCGGCCTCTGAGCTATTCCAGAAGTAGTGAGGAGG
CTTTTTTGGAGGCCTAGGCTTTTGCAAAAAGCTTTCTAGAGGTACCACCGGAGCTTACCATGACCGAGTA
CAAGCCCACGGTGCGCCTCGCCACCCGCGACGACGTCCCCAGGGCCGTACGCACCCTCGCCGCCGCGTTC
GCCGACTACCCCGCCACGCGCCACACCGTCGATCCGGACCGCCACATCGAGCGGGTCACCGAGCTGCAAG
AACTCTTCCTCACGCGCGTCGGGCTCGACATCGGCAAGGTGTGGGTCGCGGACGACGGCGCCGCCGTGGC
GGTCTGGACCACGCCGGAGAGCGTCGAAGCGGGGGCGGTGTTCGCCGAGATCGGCCCGCGCATGGCCGAG
TTGAGCGGTTCCCGGCTGGCCGCGCAGCAACAGATGGAAGGCCTCCTGGCGCCGCACCGGCCCAAGGAGC
CCGCGTGGTTCCTGGCCACCGTCGGCGTCTCGCCCGACCACCAGGGCAAGGGTCTGGGCAGCGCCGTCGT
GCTCCCCGGAGTGGAGGCGGCCGAGCGCGCCGGGGTGCCCGCCTTCCTGGAGACCTCCGCGCCCCGCAAC
CTCCCCTTCTACGAGCGGCTCGGCTTCACCGTCACCGCCGACGTCGAGGTGCCCGAAGGACCGCGCACCT
GGTGCATGACCCGCAAGCCCGGTGCCAGTTAACGAATTCTAGATCTTGAGACAAATGGCAGTATTCATCC
ACAATTTTAAAAGAAAAGGGGGGATTGGGGGGTACAGTGCAGGGGAAAGAATAGTAGACATAATAGCAAC
AGACATACAAACTAAAGAATTACAAAAACAAATTACAAAAATTCAAAATTTTCGGGTTTATTACAGGGAC
AGCAGAGATCCACTTTGGCGCCGGCTCGAGGCCTGCAGGTGCAAAGATGGATAAAGTTTTAAACAGAGAG
GAATCTTTGCAGCTAATGGACCTTCTAGGTCTTGAAAGGAGTGGGAATTGGCTCCGGTGCCCGTCAGTGG
GCAGAGCGCACATCGCCCACAGTCCCCGAGAAGTTGGGGGGAGGGGTCGGCAATTGAACCGGTGCCTAGA
GAAGGTGGCGCGGGGTAAACTGGGAAAGTGATGTCGTGTACTGGCTCCGCCTTTTTCCCGAGGGTGGGGG
AGAACCGTATATAAGTGCAGTAGTCGCCGTGAACGTTCTTTTTCGCAACGGGTTTGCCGCCAGAACACAG
GTAAGTGCCGTGTGTGGTTCCCGCGGGCCTGGCCTCTTTACGGGTTATGGCCCTTGCGTGCCTTGAATTA
CTTCCACCTGGCTGCAGTACGTGATTCTTGATCCCGAGCTTCGGGTTGGAAGTGGGTGGGAGAGTTCGAG
GCCTTGCGCTTAAGGAGCCCCTTCGCCTCGTGCTTGAGTTGAGGCCTGGCCTGGGCGCTGGGGCCGCCGC
GTGCGAATCTGGTGGCACCTTCGCGCCTGTCTCGCTGCTTTCGATAAGTCTCTAGCCATTTAAAATTTTT
GATGACCTGCTGCGACGCTTTTTTTCTGGCAAGATAGTCTTGTAAATGCGGGCCAAGATCTGCACACTGG
TATTTCGGTTTTTGGGGCCGCGGGCGGCGACGGGGCCCGTGCGTCCCAGCGCACATGTTCGGCGAGGCGG
GGCCTGCGAGCGCGGCCACCGAGAATCGGACGGGGGTAGTCTCAAGCTGGCCGGCCTGCTCTGGTGCCTG
GCCTCGCGCCGCCGTGTATCGCCCCGCCCTGGGCGGCAAGGCTGGCCCGGTCGGCACCAGTTGCGTGAGC
GGAAAGATGGCCGCTTCCCGGCCCTGCTGCAGGGAGCTCAAAATGGAGGACGCGGCGCTCGGGAGAGCGG
GCGGGTGAGTCACCCACACAAAGGAAAAGGGCCTTTCCGTCCTCAGCCGTCGCTTCATGTGACTCCACGG
AGTACCGGGCGCCGTCCAGGCACCTCGATTAGTTCTCGAGCTTTTGGAGTACGTCGTCTTTAGGTTGGGG
GGAGGGGTTTTATGCGATGGAGTTTCCCCACACTGAGTGGGTGGAGACTGAAGTTAGGCCAGCTTGGCAC
TTGATGTAATTCTCCTTGGAATTTGCCCTTTTTGAGTTTGGATCTTGGTTCATTCTCAAGCCTCAGACAG
TGGTTCAAAGTTTTTTTCTTCCATTTCAGGTGTCGTGAGGCTAGCACCGCCACCATGTCGTCCGCGGCCG
AGCCTCCGCCACCCCCGCCTCCCGAGAGCGCGCCTTCCAAGCCCGCAGCCTCGATCGCCAGCGGCGGGAG
CAACAGCAGCAACAAAGGCGGCCCCGAAGGCGTCGCGGCGCAGGCGGTTGCGTCTGCGGCCAGCGCTGGT
CCCGCAGACGCCGAGATGGAGGAAATATTTGATGATGCGTCACCTGGAAAGCAAAAGGAAATCCAAGAAC
CAGATCCTACCTATGAAGAAAAAATGCAAACTGACCGGGCAAATAGATTCGAGTATTTATTAAAGCAGAC
AGAACTTTTTGCACATTTCATTCAACCTGCTGCTCAGAAGACTCCAACTTCACCTTTGAAGATGAAACCA
GGGCGCCCACGAATAAAAAAAGATGAGAAGCAGAACTTACTATCCGTTGGCGATTACCGACACCGTAGAA
CAGAGCAAGAGGAGGATGAAGAGCTATTAACAGAAAGCTCCAAAGCAACCAATGTTTGCACTCGATTTGA
AGACTCTCCATCGTATGTAAAATGGGGTAAACTGAGAGATTATCAGGTCCGAGGATTAAACTGGCTCATT
TCTTTGTATGAGAATGGCATCAATGGTATCCTTGCAGATGAAATGGGCCTAGGAAAGACTCTTCAAACAA
TTTCTCTTCTTGGGTACATGAAACATTATAGAAACATTCCTGGGCCTCATATGGTTTTGGTTCCTAAGTC
TACATTACACAACTGGATGAGTGAATTCAAGAGATGGGTACCAACACTTAGATCTGTTTGTTTGATAGGA
GATAAAGAACAAAGAGCTGCTTTTGTCAGAGACGTTTTATTACCGGGAGAATGGGATGTATGTGTAACAT
CTTATGAAATGCTTATTAAAGAGAAGTCTGTGTTCAAAAAATTTAATTGGAGATACTTAGTAATAGATGA
AGCTCACAGGATCAAAAATGAAAAATCTAAGTTGTCAGAAATAGTGAGGGAATTCAAGACTACAAATAGA
CTATTATTAACTGGAACACCTCTTCAGAACAACTTGCATGAGCTGTGGTCACTTCTTAACTTTCTGTTGC
CAGATGTGTTTAATTCAGCAGATGACTTTGATTCCTGGTTTGATACAAACAACTGCCTTGGGGATCAAAA
ACTAGTTGAGAGGCTTCATATGGTTTTGCGTCCATTCCTCCTTCGTCGAATTAAGGCTGATGTTGAAAAG
AGTTTGCCTCCAAAGAAGGAAGTAAAAATCTATGTGGGCCTCAGCAAAATGCAAAGGGAATGGTATACTC
GGATATTAATGAAGGATATAGATATACTCAACTCAGCAGGCAAGATGGACAAAATGAGGTTATTGAACAT
CCTAATGCAGTTGAGAAAATGTTGTAATCATCCATATCTCTTTGATGGAGCAGAACCTGGTCCACCTTAT
ACAACAGATATGCATCTAGTAACCAACAGTGGCAAAATGGTGGTTTTAGACAAGCTGCTCCCTAAGTTAA
AAGAACAAGGTTCACGAGTACTAATCTTCAGTCAAATGACAAGGGTATTGGACATTTTGGAAGATTATTG
CATGTGGAGAAATTATGAGTACTGCAGGTTGGATGGTCAGACACCCCATGATGAGAGACAAGACTCCATC
AATGCATACAATGAACCAAACAGCACAAAGTTTGTTTTCATGTTAAGCACGCGTGCTGGTGGTCTTGGCA
TCAATCTTGCGACTGCTGATGTAGTAATTTTGTATGATTCTGATTGGAATCCCCAAGTAGATCTTCAGGC
TATGGACCGAGCACATAGAATTGGGCAGACTAAGACAGTCAGAGTGTTCCGCTTTATAACTGATAACACT
GTAGAAGAAAGAATAGTAGAACGTGCTGAGATGAAACTCAGACTGGATTCAATAGTCATTCAACAAGGGA
GGCTTGTGGATCAGAATCTGAACAAAATTGGGAAAGATGAAATGCTTCAAATGATTAGACATGGAGCAAC
ACATGTGTTTGCTTCAAAGGAAAGTGAGATCACTGATGAAGATATCGATGGTATTTTGGAAAGAGGTGCA
AAGAAGACTGCAGAGATGAATGAAAAGCTCTCCAAGATGGGCGAAAGTTCACTTAGAAACTTTACAATGG
ATACAGAGTCAAGTGTTTATAACTTCGAAGGAGAAGACTATAGAGAAAAACAAAAGATTGCATTCACAGA
GTGGATTGAACCACCTAAACGAGAAAGAAAAGCCAACTATGCCGTTGATGCATATTTCAGGGAAGCTCTT
CGTGTTAGTGAACCTAAAGCACCCAAGGCTCCTCGACCTCCAAAACAACCCAATGTTCAGGATTTCCAGT
TCTTTCCTCCACGTTTATTTGAATTACTGGAAAAAGAAATTCTGTTTTACAGAAAAACTATTGGGTACAA
GGTACCTCGAAATCCTGAGCTGCCTAATGCAGCACAGGCACAAAAAGAAGAACAGCTTAAAATTGATGAA
GCTGAATCCCTTAATGATGAAGAGTTAGAGGAAAAAGAGAAGCTTCTAACACAGGGATTTACCAATTGGA
ATAAGAGAGATTTTAACCAGTTTATCAAAGCTAATGAGAAGTGGGGTCGTGATGATATTGAAAATATAGC
AAGAGAAGTAGAAGGCAAAACTCCAGAAGAAGTCATTGAATATTCAGCTGTGTTTTGGGAAAGGTGCAAC
GAGCTCCAGGACATAGAGAAGATTATGGCTCAGATTGAAAGGGGAGAGGCGAGAATTCAAAGAAGAATAA
GCATCAAGAAAGCACTTGACACAAAGATTGGACGGTACAAAGCACCTTTTCATCAGCTGAGAATATCATA
TGGTACTAACAAAGGAAAAAACTATACTGAAGAAGAAGATCGTTTTCTGATTTGTATGCTTCACAAACTT
GGATTTGACAAAGAAAATGTTTATGATGAATTGCGACAGTGTATTCGCAACTCTCCTCAGTTCAGATTTG
ACTGGTTTCTTAAGTCCAGAACTGCAATGGAGCTCCAGAGGAGATGTAATACCTTAATTACTTTGATTGA
AAGAGAAAACATGGAACTAGAAGAAAAGGAGAAGGCAGAGAAAAAGAAACGAGGACCAAAGCCTTCAACA
CAGAAACGTAAAATGGATGGCGCACCTGATGGTCGAGGAAGAAAAAAGAAGCTGAAACTATAGTAATGAA
CTAGTCCGTAACTTGAAAGTATTTCGATTTCTTGGCTTTATATATCTTGTGGAAAGGACGAGAGGTAATA
CGTTCAATACATAGGACGCGTTAAGTCGACAATCAACCTCTGGATTACAAAATTTGTGAAAGATTGACTG
GTATTCTTAACTATGTTGCTCCTTTTACGCTATGTGGATACGCTGCTTTAATGCCTTTGTATCATGCTAT
TGCTTCCCGTATGGCTTTCATTTTCTCCTCCTTGTATAAATCCTGGTTGCTGTCTCTTTATGAGGAGTTG
TGGCCCGTTGTCAGGCAACGTGGCGTGGTGTGCACTGTGTTTGCTGACGCAACCCCCACTGGTTGGGGCA
TTGCCACCACCTGTCAGCTCCTTTCCGGGACTTTCGCTTTCCCCCTCCCTATTGCCACGGCGGAACTCAT
CGCCGCCTGCCTTGCCCGCTGCTGGACAGGGGCTCGGCTGTTGGGCACTGACAATTCCGTGGTGTTGTCG
GGGAAATCATCGTCCTTTCCTTGGCTGCTCGCCTGTGTTGCCACCTGGATTCTGCGCGGGACGTCCTTCT
GCTACGTCCCTTCGGCCCTCAATCCAGCGGACCTTCCTTCCCGCGGCCTGCTGCCGGCTCTGCGGCCTCT
TCCGCGTCTTCGCCTTCGCCCTCAGACGAGTCGGATCTCCCTTTGGGCCGCCTCCCCGCGTCGACTTTAA
GACCAATGACTTACAAGGCAGCTGTAGATCTTAGCCACTTTTTAAAAGAAAAGGGGGGACTGGAAGGGCT
AATTCACTCCCAACGAAGACAAGATCTGCTTTTTGCTTGTACTGGGTCTCTCTGGTTAGACCAGATCTGA
GCCTGGGAGCTCTCTGGCTAACTAGGGAACCCACTGCTTAAGCCTCAATAAAGCTTGCCTTGAGTGCTTC
AAGTAGTGTGTGCCCGTCTGTTGTGTGACTCTGGTAACTAGAGATCCCTCAGACCCTTTTAGTCAGTGTG
GAAAATCTCTAGCAGTACGTATAGTAGTTCATGTCATCTTATTATTCAGTATTTATAACTTGCAAAGAAA
TGAATATCAGAGAGTGAGAGGAACTTGTTTATTGCAGCTTATAATGGTTACAAATAAAGCAATAGCATCA
CAAATTTCACAAATAAAGCATTTTTTTCACTGCATTCTAGTTGTGGTTTGTCCAAACTCATCAATGTATC
TTATCATGTCTGGCTCTAGCTATCCCGCCCCTAACTCCGCCCATCCCGCCCCTAACTCCGCCCAGTTCCG
CCCATTCTCCGCCCCATGGCTGACTAATTTTTTTTATTTATGCAGAGGCCGAGGCCGCCTCGGCCTCTGA
GCTATTCCAGAAGTAGTGAGGAGGCTTTTTTGGAGGCCTAGGGACGTACCCAATTCGCCCTATAGTGAGT
CGTATTACGCGCGCTCACTGGCCGTCGTTTTACAACGTCGTGACTGGGAAAACCCTGGCGTTACCCAACT
TAATCGCCTTGCAGCACATCCCCCTTTCGCCAGCTGGCGTAATAGCGAAGAGGCCCGCACCGATCGCCCT
TCCCAACAGTTGCGCAGCCTGAATGGCGAATGGG
[124 nt withheld, positions 8855-8978]
C
[91 nt withheld, positions 8980-9070]
A
[49 nt withheld, positions 9072-9120]
CCTTTGACGTTGGAGTCCACGTTCTTT
[37 nt withheld, positions 9148-9184]
ACCCTATCTCGGTCTATTCTTTTGATTTATAAGGGATTTTGCCGATTTCGGCCTATTGGTTAAAAAATGA
GCTGATTTAACAAAAATTTAACGCGAATTTTAACAAAATATTAACGCTTACAATTTAGGTGGCACTTTTC
GGGGAAATGTGCGCGGAACCCCTATTTGTTTATTTTTCTAAATACATTCAAATATGTATCCGCTCATGAG
ACAATAACCCTGATAAATGCTTCAATAATATTGAAAAAGGAAGAGTATGAGTATTCAACATTTCCGTGTC
GCCCTTATTCCCTTTTTTGCGGCATTTTGCCTTCCTGTTTTTGCTCACCCAGAAACGCTGGTGAAAGTAA
AAGATGCTGAAGATCAGTTGGGTGCACGAGTGGGTTACATCGAACTGGATCTCAACAGCGGTAAGATCCT
TGAGAGTTTTCGCCCCGAAGAACGTTTTCCAATGATGAGCACTTTTAAAGTTCTGCTATGTGGCGCGGTA
TTATCCCGTATTGACGCCGGGCAAGAGCAACTCGGTCGCCGCATACACTATTCTCAGAATGACTTGGTTG
AGTACTCACCAGTCACAGAAAAGCATCTTACGGATGGCATGACAGTAAGAGAATTATGCAGTGCTGCCAT
AACCATGAGTGATAACACTGCGGCCAACTTACTTCTGACAACGATCGGAGGACCGAAGGAGCTAACCGCT
TTTTTGCACAACATGGGGGATCATGTAACTCGCCTTGATCGTTGGGAACCGGAGCTGAATGAAGCCATAC
CAAACGACGAGCGTGACACCACGATGCCTGTAGCAATGGCAACAACGTTGCGCAAACTATTAACTGGCGA
ACTACTTACTCTAGCTTCCCGGCAACAATTAATAGACTGGATGGAGGCGGATAAAGTTGCAGGACCACTT
CTGCGCTCGGCCCTTCCGGCTGGCTGGTTTATTGCTGATAAATCTGGAGCCGGTGAGCGTGGGTCTCGCG
GTATCATTGCAGCACTGGGGCCAGATGGTAAGCCCTCCCGTATCGTAGTTATCTACACGACGGGGAGTCA
GGCAACTATGGATGAACGAAATAGACAGATCGCTGAGATAGGTGCCTCACTGATTAAGCATTGGTAACTG
TCAGACCAAGTTTACTCATATATACTTTAGATTGATTTAAAACTTCATTTTTAATTTAAAAGGATCTAGG
TGAAGATCCTTTTTGATAATCTCATGACCAAAATCCCTTAACGTGAGTTTTCGTTCCACTGAGCGTCAGA
CCCCGTAGAAAAGATCAAAGGATCTTCTTGAGATCCTTTTTTTCTGCGCGTAATCTGCTGCTTGCAAACA
AAAAAACCACCGCTACCAGCGGTGGTTTGTTTGCCGGATCAAGAGCTACCAACTCTTTTTCCGAAGGTAA
CTGGCTTCAGCAGAGCGCAGATACCAAATACTGTTCTTCTAGTGTAGCCGTAGTTAGGCCACCACTTCAA
GAACTCTGTAGCACCGCCTACATACCTCGCTCTGCTAATCCTGTTACCAGTGGCTGCTGCCAGTGGCGAT
AAGTCGTGTCTTACCGGGTTGGACTCAAGACGATAGTTACCGGATAAGGCGCAGCGGTCGGGCTGAACGG
GGGGTTCGTGCACACAGCCCAGCTTGGAGCGAACGACCTACACCGAACTGAGATACCTACAGCGTGAGCT
ATGAGAAAGCGCCACGCTTCCCGAAGGGAGAAAGGCGGACAGGTATCCGGTAAGCGGCAGGGTCGGAACA
GGAGAGCGCACGAGGGAGCTTCCAGGGGGAAACGCCTGGTATCTTTATAGTCCTGTCGGGTTTCGCCACC
TCTGACTTGAGCGTCGATTTTTGTGATGCTCGTCAGGGGGGCGGAGCCTATGGAAAAACGCCAGCAACGC
GGCCTTTTTACGGTTCCTGGCCTTTTGCTGGCCTTTTGCTCACATGTTCTTTCCTGCGTTATCCCCTGAT
TCTGTGGATAACCGTATTACCGCCTTTGAGTGAGCTGATACCGCTCGCCGCAGCCGAACGACCGAGCGCA
GCGAGTCAGTGAGCGAGGAAGCGGAAGAGCGCCCAATACGCAAACCGCCTCTCCCCGCGCGTTGGCCGAT
TCATTAATGCAGCTGGCACGACAGGTTTCCCGACTGGAAAGCGGGCAGTGAGCGCAACGCAATTAATGTG
AGTTAGCTCACTCATTAGGCACCCCAGGCTTTACACTTTATGCTTCCGGCTCGTATGTTGTGTGGAATTG
TGAGCGGATAACAATTTCACACAGGAAACAGCTATGACCATGATTACGCCAAGCGCGCAATTAACCCTCA
CTAAAGGGAACAAAAGCTGGAGCTGCAAGC
