>Addgene plasmid #143566 | TFORF2029 | depositor partial sequence | sequence record 282828 | Insert
ACCGCCACCATGTCGTCCGCGGCCGAGCCTCCGCCACCCCCGCCTCCCGAGAGCGCGCCTTCCAAGCCCG
CAGCCTCGATCGCCAGCGGCGGGAGCAACAGCAGCAACAAAGGCGGCCCCGAAGGCGTCGCGGCGCAGGC
GGTTGCGTCTGCGGCCAGCGCTGGTCCCGCAGACGCCGAGATGGAGGAAATATTTGATGATGCGTCACCT
GGAAAGCAAAAGGAAATCCAAGAACCAGATCCTACCTATGAAGAAAAAATGCAAACTGACCGGGCAAATA
GATTCGAGTATTTATTAAAGCAGACAGAACTTTTTGCACATTTCATTCAACCTGCTGCTCAGAAGACTCC
AACTTCACCTTTGAAGATGAAACCAGGGCGCCCACGAATAAAAAAAGATGAGAAGCAGAACTTACTATCC
GTTGGCGATTACCGACACCGTAGAACAGAGCAAGAGGAGGATGAAGAGCTATTAACAGAAAGCTCCAAAG
CAACCAATGTTTGCACTCGATTTGAAGACTCTCCATCGTATGTAAAATGGGGTAAACTGAGAGATTATCA
GGTCCGAGGATTAAACTGGCTCATTTCTTTGTATGAGAATGGCATCAATGGTATCCTTGCAGATGAAATG
GGCCTAGGAAAGACTCTTCAAACAATTTCTCTTCTTGGGTACATGAAACATTATAGAAACATTCCTGGGC
CTCATATGGTTTTGGTTCCTAAGTCTACATTACACAACTGGATGAGTGAATTCAAGAGATGGGTACCAAC
ACTTAGATCTGTTTGTTTGATAGGAGATAAAGAACAAAGAGCTGCTTTTGTCAGAGACGTTTTATTACCG
GGAGAATGGGATGTATGTGTAACATCTTATGAAATGCTTATTAAAGAGAAGTCTGTGTTCAAAAAATTTA
ATTGGAGATACTTAGTAATAGATGAAGCTCACAGGATCAAAAATGAAAAATCTAAGTTGTCAGAAATAGT
GAGGGAATTCAAGACTACAAATAGACTATTATTAACTGGAACACCTCTTCAGAACAACTTGCATGAGCTG
TGGTCACTTCTTAACTTTCTGTTGCCAGATGTGTTTAATTCAGCAGATGACTTTGATTCCTGGTTTGATA
CAAACAACTGCCTTGGGGATCAAAAACTAGTTGAGAGGCTTCATATGGTTTTGCGTCCATTCCTCCTTCG
TCGAATTAAGGCTGATGTTGAAAAGAGTTTGCCTCCAAAGAAGGAAGTAAAAATCTATGTGGGCCTCAGC
AAAATGCAAAGGGAATGGTATACTCGGATATTAATGAAGGATATAGATATACTCAACTCAGCAGGCAAGA
TGGACAAAATGAGGTTATTGAACATCCTAATGCAGTTGAGAAAATGTTGTAATCATCCATATCTCTTTGA
TGGAGCAGAACCTGGTCCACCTTATACAACAGATATGCATCTAGTAACCAACAGTGGCAAAATGGTGGTT
TTAGACAAGCTGCTCCCTAAGTTAAAAGAACAAGGTTCACGAGTACTAATCTTCAGTCAAATGACAAGGG
TATTGGACATTTTGGAAGATTATTGCATGTGGAGAAATTATGAGTACTGCAGGTTGGATGGTCAGACACC
CCATGATGAGAGACAAGACTCCATCAATGCATACAATGAACCAAACAGCACAAAGTTTGTTTTCATGTTA
AGCACGCGTGCTGGTGGTCTTGGCATCAATCTTGCGACTGCTGATGTAGTAATTTTGTATGATTCTGATT
GGAATCCCCAAGTAGATCTTCAGGCTATGGACCGAGCACATAGAATTGGGCAGACTAAGACAGTCAGAGT
GTTCCGCTTTATAACTGATAACACTGTAGAAGAAAGAATAGTAGAACGTGCTGAGATGAAACTCAGACTG
GATTCAATAGTCATTCAACAAGGGAGGCTTGTGGATCAGAATCTGAACAAAATTGGGAAAGATGAAATGC
TTCAAATGATTAGACATGGAGCAACACATGTGTTTGCTTCAAAGGAAAGTGAGATCACTGATGAAGATAT
CGATGGTATTTTGGAAAGAGGTGCAAAGAAGACTGCAGAGATGAATGAAAAGCTCTCCAAGATGGGCGAA
AGTTCACTTAGAAACTTTACAATGGATACAGAGTCAAGTGTTTATAACTTCGAAGGAGAAGACTATAGAG
AAAAACAAAAGATTGCATTCACAGAGTGGATTGAACCACCTAAACGAGAAAGAAAAGCCAACTATGCCGT
TGATGCATATTTCAGGGAAGCTCTTCGTGTTAGTGAACCTAAAGCACCCAAGGCTCCTCGACCTCCAAAA
CAACCCAATGTTCAGGATTTCCAGTTCTTTCCTCCACGTTTATTTGAATTACTGGAAAAAGAAATTCTGT
TTTACAGAAAAACTATTGGGTACAAGGTACCTCGAAATCCTGAGCTGCCTAATGCAGCACAGGCACAAAA
AGAAGAACAGCTTAAAATTGATGAAGCTGAATCCCTTAATGATGAAGAGTTAGAGGAAAAAGAGAAGCTT
CTAACACAGGGATTTACCAATTGGAATAAGAGAGATTTTAACCAGTTTATCAAAGCTAATGAGAAGTGGG
GTCGTGATGATATTGAAAATATAGCAAGAGAAGTAGAAGGCAAAACTCCAGAAGAAGTCATTGAATATTC
AGCTGTGTTTTGGGAAAGGTGCAACGAGCTCCAGGACATAGAGAAGATTATGGCTCAGATTGAAAGGGGA
GAGGCGAGAATTCAAAGAAGAATAAGCATCAAGAAAGCACTTGACACAAAGATTGGACGGTACAAAGCAC
CTTTTCATCAGCTGAGAATATCATATGGTACTAACAAAGGAAAAAACTATACTGAAGAAGAAGATCGTTT
TCTGATTTGTATGCTTCACAAACTTGGATTTGACAAAGAAAATGTTTATGATGAATTGCGACAGTGTATT
CGCAACTCTCCTCAGTTCAGATTTGACTGGTTTCTTAAGTCCAGAACTGCAATGGAGCTCCAGAGGAGAT
GTAATACCTTAATTACTTTGATTGAAAGAGAAAACATGGAACTAGAAGAAAAGGAGAAGGCAGAGAAAAA
GAAACGAGGACCAAAGCCTTCAACACAGAAACGTAAAATGGATGGCGCACCTGATGGTCGAGGAAGAAAA
AAGAAGCTGAAACTATAGTAATGAACTAGTCCGTAACTTGAAAGTATTTCGATTTCTTGGCTTTATATAT
CTTGTGGAAAGGACGAGAGGTAATACGTTCAATACATAGG
