>Addgene plasmid #143566 | TFORF2029 | depositor partial sequence | sequence record 282829 | Barcode
GAGGTAATACGTTCAATACATAGG
